>Addgene plasmid #35187 | Myc-PSFΔPQ | depositor partial sequence | sequence record 43077 | Insert
ATGGAACAAAAACTCATCTCAGAAGAGGATCTGAAGCTCATGTCTCGGGATCGGTTCCGGAGTCGTGGCG
GTGGCGGTGGTGGCTTCCACAGGCGTGGAGGAGGCGGCGGCCGCGGCGGCCTCCACGACTTCCGTTCTCC
GCTCCCGGAGTAGGCAGCACACCACCAGCCTCCAGCTCGGCCCCGCCCGCCACTCCACCAACCTCGGGGG
CCCCGCCAGGGTCCGGGCCAGGCCCGACTCCGACCCCGCCGCCTGCAGTCACCTCGGCCCCTCCCGGGGC
GCCGCCACCCACCCCGCCAAGCAGCGGGGTCCCTACCACACCTCCTCAGGCCGGAGGCCCGCCGCCTCCG
CCCGCGGCAGTCCCGGGCCCGGGTCCAGGGCCTAAGCAGGGCCCAGGTCCGGGTGGTCCCAAAGGCGGCA
AAATGCCTGGCGGGCCGAAGCCAGGTGGCGGCCCGGGCCTAAGTACGCCTGGCGGCCACCCCAAGCCGCC
GCGTCGAGGCGGCGGGGAGCCCCGCGGGGGCCGCCAGCACCACCCGCCCTACCACCAGCAGCATCACCAG
GGGCCCCCGCCCGGCGGGCCCGGCGGCCGCAGCGAGGAGAAGATCTCGGACTCGGAGGGGTTTAAAGCCA
ATTTGTCTCTCTTGAGGAGGCCTGGAGAGAAAACTTACACACAGCGATGTCGGTTGTTTGTTGGGAATCT
ACCTGCTGATATCACGGAGGATGAATTCAAAAGACTATTTGCTAAATATGGAGAACCAGGAGAAGTTTTT
ATCAACAAAGGCAAAGGATTCGGATTTATTAAGCTTGAATCTAGAGCTTTGGCTGAAATTGCCAAAGCCG
AACTGGATGATACACCCATGAGAGGTAGACAGCTTCGAGTTCGCTTTGCCACACATGCTGCTGCCCTTTC
TGTTCGTAATCTTTCACCTTATGTTTCCAATGAACTGTTGGAAGAAGCCTTTAGCCAATTTGGTCCTATT
GAAAGGGCTGTTGTAATAGTGGATGATCGTGGAAGATCTACAGGGAAAGGCATTGTTGAATTTGCTTCTA
AGCCAGCAGCAAGAAAGGCATTTGAACGATGCAGTGAAGGTGTTTTCTTACTGACGACAACTCCTCGTCC
AGTCATTGTGGAACCACTTGAACAACTAGATGATGAAGATGGTCTTCCTGAAAAACTTGCCCAGAAGAAT
CCAATGTATCAAAAGGAGAGAGAAACCCCTACTCGTTTTGCCCAGCATGGCACGTTTGAGTACGAATATT
CTCAGCGATGGAAGTCTTTGGATGAAATGGAAAAACAGCAAAGGGAACAAGTTGAAAAAAACATGAAAGA
TGCAAAAGACAAATTGGAAAGTGAAATGGAAGATGCCTATCATGAACATCAGGCAAATCTTTTGCGCCAA
GATCTGATGAGACGACAGGAAGAATTAAGACGCATGGAAGAACTTCACAATCAAGAAATGCAGAAACGTA
AAGAAATGCAATTGAGGCAAGAGGAGGAACGACGTAGAAGAGAGGAAGAGATGATGATTCGTCAACGTGA
GATGGAAGACCAAATGAGGCGCCAAAGAGAGGAAAGTTACAGCCGAATGGGCTACATGGATCCACGGGAA
AGAGACATGCGAATGGGTGGCGGAGGAGCAATGAACATGGGAGATCCCTATGGTTCAGGAGGCCAGAAAT
TTCCACCTCTAGGAGGTGGTGGTGGCATAGGTTATGAAGCTAATCCTGGCGTTCCACCAGCAACCATGAG
TGGTTCCATGATGGGAAGTGACATGCGTACTGAGCGCTTTGGGCAGGGAGGTGCGGGGCCTGTGGGTGGA
CAGGGTCCTAGAGGAATGGGGCCTGGAACTCCAGCAGGATATGGTAGAGGGAGAGAAGAGTACGAAGGCC
CAAACAAAAAACCCCGATTTTAG
