>Addgene plasmid #35187 | Myc-PSFΔPQ | addgene partial sequence | sequence record 44284 | CMV-F 5'-CGCAAATGGGCGGTAGGCGTG-3'
GAGCTCTCTGGCTACTAGAGAACCCACTGCTTACTGGCTTATCGAAATTATGGAACAAAAACTCATCTCA
GAAGAGGATCTGAAGCTCATGTCTCGGGATCGGTTCCGGAGTCGTGGCGGTGGCGGTGGTGGCTTCCACA
GGCGTGGAGGAGGCGGCGGCCGCGGCGGCCTCCACGACTTCCGTTCTGGACCCGGCCCCGCTCCCGGAGT
AGGCAGCGCACCACCAGCCTCCAGCTCGGCCCCGCCCGCCACTCCACCAACCTCGGGGGCCCCGCCAGGG
TCCGGGCCAGGCCCGACTCCGACCCCGCCGCCTGCAGTCACCTCGGCCCCTCCCGGGGCGCCGCCACCCA
CCCCGCCAAGCAGCGGGGTCCCTACCACACCTCCTCAGGCCGGAGGCCCGCCGCCTCCGCCCGCGGCAGT
CCCGGGCCCGGGTCCAGGGCCTAAGCAGGGCCCAGGTCCGGGTGGTCCCAAAGGCGGCAAAATGCCTGGC
GGGCCGAAGCCAGGTGGCGGCCCGGGCCTAAGTACGCCTGGCGGCCACCCCAAGCCGCCGCATCGAGGCG
GCGGGGAGCCCCGCGGGGGCCGCCAGCACCACCCGCCCTACCACCAGCAGCATCACCAGGGGCCCCCGCC
CGGCGGGCCCGGCGGCCGCAGCGAGGAGAAGATCTCGGACTCGGAGGGGTTTAAAGCCAATTTGTCTCTC
TTGAGGAGGCCTGGAGAGAAAACTTACACACAGCGATGTCGGTTGTTTGTTGGGAATCTACCTGCTGATA
TCACGGAGGA
