[The description below was written by a language model from this plasmid's Addgene catalogue record.]
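Description:
Myc-PSFΔPQ is a mammalian expression plasmid built on the pCMVmyc backbone (about 3.8 kb without the insert). It is maintained in E. coli as a high-copy plasmid under ampicillin selection. The record gives no feature table, so the origin of replication, polyadenylation signal and any mammalian selection marker are not documented.

The insert is human PSF (also known as SFPQ, the polypyrimidine tract-binding protein-associated splicing factor), carrying an internal deletion of residues 34–113. The "ΔPQ" in the name suggests that this deletion removes the proline- and glutamine-rich region near the N-terminus of the protein, although the record itself only specifies the residue range. Expression is driven by the CMV promoter, a strong constitutive promoter in most mammalian cell lines. The backbone supplies an N-terminal Myc epitope fused to the coding sequence, so the mutant protein can be detected or immunoprecipitated with anti-Myc antibodies and distinguished from endogenous PSF. The fragment was cloned by restriction digestion using HindIII at the 5′ end; no 3′ site is recorded.

The associated study concerns the role of PSF in transcriptional activator-dependent stimulation of pre-mRNA processing in vivo. In that context, the construct is suited to transient transfection experiments as a domain-deletion mutant, to be compared with full-length PSF when testing whether the deleted region is needed for the protein's interactions or its effects on coupled transcription and RNA processing.
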