Addgene plasmid #35187: Myc-PSFΔPQ
Depositing lab: Benjamin Blencowe. Publication: Role for PSF in mediating transcriptional activator-dependent stimulation of pre-mRNA processing in vivo. Rosonina E, Ip JY, Calarco JA, Bakowski MA, Emili A, McCracken S, Tucker P, Ingles CJ, Blencowe BJ. Mol Cell Biol. 2005 Aug;25(15):6734-46. 10.1128/MCB.25.15.6734-6746.2005 PubMed 16024807.
Backbone
  Vector backbone: pCMVmyc
  Backbone size w/o insert (bp): 3800
  Vector type: Mammalian Expression
Growth in bacteria
  Bacterial resistance: Ampicillin, 100 μg/mL
  Growth temperature: 37°C
  Growth strain: DH5alpha
  Copy number: High Copy
Gene/Insert
  Gene/Insert name: PSF (alt name: SFPQ)
  Species: H. sapiens (human)
  Mutation: Deletion of residues 34-113
  Entrez Gene: SFPQ (a.k.a. POMP100, PPP1R140, PSF)
  Promoter: CMV
  Tag / fusion protein: Myc (N terminal on backbone)
  Cloning method: Restriction Enzyme; 5′ cloning site HindIII (unknown if destroyed); 3′ cloning site None (unknown if destroyed)
  Sequencing primers: 5′ CMV-Fwd
Terms and licenses: Academic/Nonprofit Terms; Industry Terms: Not Available to Industry
How to cite: Myc-PSFΔPQ was a gift from Benjamin Blencowe (Addgene plasmid # 35187 ; http://n2t.net/addgene:35187 ; RRID:Addgene_35187)
